Addgene plasmid #208826: pSSA-eGFP (pXK-221)
Purpose: (Empty Backbone) The SSA-based surrogate reporter for validating the activity of gene editing tools as well as for helping to screen gene-editing positive cells. Key Construct: CAG-PuroR-CMV-eGFP*(SSA).
Depositing lab: Kun Xu. Depositing organization: Northwest Agriculture and Forestry University. Publication: Efficient genome engineering in eukaryotes using Cas9 from Streptococcus thermophilus. Xu K, Ren C, Liu Z, Zhang T, Zhang T, Li D, Wang L, Yan Q, Guo L, Shen J, Zhang Z. Cell Mol Life Sci. 2015 Jan;72(2):383-99. doi: 10.1007/s00018-014-1679-z. Epub 2014 Jul 20. PubMed 25038777.
Backbone
  Vector backbone: pBlue
  Vector type: Mammalian Expression
  Promoter: CMV
  Selectable markers: Puromycin
Growth in bacteria
  Bacterial resistance: Ampicillin, 100 μg/mL
  Growth temperature: 37°C
  Growth strain: DH5alpha
  Copy number: Unknown
Terms and licenses: Academic/Nonprofit Terms; Industry Terms: Not Available to Industry
How to cite: pSSA-eGFP (pXK-221) was a gift from Kun Xu (Addgene plasmid # 208826 ; http://n2t.net/addgene:208826 ; RRID:Addgene_208826)
