[The description below was written by a language model from this plasmid's Addgene catalogue record and pLannotate feature annotations shown in this document.]
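Description:
pSSA-eGFP (pXK-221) is an empty-backbone mammalian expression plasmid of about 8.5 kb, built on a pBlue (pBluescript-type) backbone. It serves as a single-strand annealing (SSA) surrogate reporter for gene-editing nucleases. In E. coli it is propagated through a high-copy ColE1/pUC origin and selected with ampicillin via the bla gene. Cloning-vector remnants are also annotated, including an f1 origin, lac promoter/operator and lacZα fragments, and flanking T3 and T7 promoters.

The payload consists of two independent mammalian expression units arranged in tandem, summarised in the record as CAG-PuroR-CMV-eGFP*(SSA). The first uses the CAG promoter (CMV enhancer, chicken β-actin promoter and chimeric intron) to drive puromycin N-acetyltransferase, ending in a rabbit β-globin polyadenylation signal, so transfected cells express puromycin resistance constitutively. The second uses the CMV enhancer/promoter to drive a disrupted eGFP, annotated as two separate EGFP fragments with a short gap between them and followed by an SV40 poly(A) signal. Their combined length exceeds that of a single EGFP coding sequence, which fits the direct-repeat design typical of SSA reporters. In such designs, a nuclease target sequence is cloned between the fragments, and cleavage there prompts annealing of the repeated region and restores an intact fluorescent reading frame. As an empty backbone, the plasmid carries no specific target site according to the record, and the cloning sites at the junction are not described.

The stated uses are validating the activity of gene-editing tools through recovery of green fluorescence and helping to screen for cells that are positive for editing. The associated publication concerns genome engineering with Cas9 from Streptococcus thermophilus.
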