Features (pLannotate 1.2.2; 23 found; start..end, strand, type, name):
     26..130     +  promoter       AmpR promoter: bla
    131..991     +  CDS            AmpR: β-lactamase; bla; confers resistance to ampicillin, carbenicillin, and related antibiotics
   1162..1750    +  rep_origin     ori: high-copy-number ColE1/pMB1/pBR322/pUC origin of replication
   1933..2025    +  CDS            lacI (fragment): lac repressor; lacI; The lac repressor binds to the lac operator to inhibit transcription in E. coli. This inhibition can be relieved by adding lactose or isopropyl-β-D-thiogalactopyranoside (IPTG).
   2038..2059    +  protein_bind   CAP binding site: CAP binding activates transcription in the presence of cAMP. E. coli catabolite activator protein
   2074..2104    +  promoter       lac promoter: promoter for the E. coli lac operon
   2112..2128    +  protein_bind   lac operator: The lac repressor binds to the lac operator to inhibit transcription in E. coli. This inhibition can be relieved by adding lactose or isopropyl-β-D-thiogalactopyranoside (IPTG). lac repressor encoded by lacI
   2173..2191    +  promoter       T3 promoter: promoter for bacteriophage T3 RNA polymerase
   2208..2339    -  CDS            FP (fragment): FP25_NPVAC - Experimental evidence at protein level: Swiss-Prot protein existence level 1. From Autographa californica nuclear polyhedrosis virus (AcMNPV).
   2753..3132    +  enhancer       CMV enhancer: human cytomegalovirus immediate early enhancer
   3134..3411    +  promoter       chicken β-actin promoter: No description available
   3412..4428    +  intron         chimeric intron: chimera between introns from chicken β-actin and rabbit β-globin
   4490..5089    +  CDS            PuroR: puromycin N-acetyltransferase; pac from Streptomyces alboniger; confers resistance to puromycin
   5158..5213    +  polyA_signal   β-globin poly(A) signal: rabbit β-globin polyadenylation signal (Gil and Proudfoot, 1987)
   5622..5925    +  enhancer       CMV enhancer: human cytomegalovirus immediate early enhancer
   5926..6129    +  promoter       CMV promoter: human cytomegalovirus (CMV) immediate early promoter
   6174..6467    +  CDS            EGFP (fragment): EGFP is a basic (constitutively fluorescent) green fluorescent protein published in 1996, derived from Aequorea victoria. It is reported to be a rapidly-maturing weak dimer with moderate acid sensitivity.
   6498..7139    +  CDS            EGFP (fragment): the original enhanced GFP (Yang et al., 1996) mammalian codon-optimized
   7170..7254    +  CDS            large T antigen (fragment): large T antigen from SV40 (simian virus 40)
   7277..7398    +  polyA_signal   SV40 poly(A) signal: SV40 polyadenylation signal
   7877..7895    -  promoter       T7 promoter: promoter for bacteriophage T7 RNA polymerase
   7898..8055    +  CDS            lacZα (fragment): LacZα fragment of β-galactosidase; lacZ fragment
   8060..8488    +  rep_origin     f1 ori (sequence partly withheld): f1 bacteriophage origin of replication; arrow indicates direction of (+) strand synthesis
>Addgene plasmid #208826 | pSSA-eGFP (pXK-221) | addgene full sequence | sequence record 417242 | Addgene NGS Result
AGGTGGCACTTTTCGGGGAAATGTGCGCGGAACCCCTATTTGTTTATTTTTCTAAATACATTCAAATATG
TATCCGCTCATGAGACAATAACCCTGATAAATGCTTCAATAATATTGAAAAAGGAAGAGTATGAGTATTC
AACATTTCCGTGTCGCCCTTATTCCCTTTTTTGCGGCATTTTGCCTTCCTGTTTTTGCTCACCCAGAAAC
GCTGGTGAAAGTAAAAGATGCTGAAGATCAGTTGGGTGCACGAGTGGGTTACATCGAACTGGATCTCAAC
AGCGGTAAGATCCTTGAGAGTTTTCGCCCCGAAGAACGTTTTCCAATGATGAGCACTTTTAAAGTTCTGC
TATGTGGCGCGGTATTATCCCGTATTGACGCCGGGCAAGAGCAACTCGGTCGCCGCATACACTATTCTCA
GAATGACTTGGTTGAGTACTCACCAGTCACAGAAAAGCATCTTACGGATGGCATGACAGTAAGAGAATTA
TGCAGTGCTGCCATAACCATGAGTGATAACACTGCGGCCAACTTACTTCTGACAACGATCGGAGGACCGA
AGGAGCTAACCGCTTTTTTGCACAACATGGGGGATCATGTAACTCGCCTTGATCGTTGGGAACCGGAGCT
GAATGAAGCCATACCAAACGACGAGCGTGACACCACGATGCCTGTAGCAATGGCAACAACGTTGCGCAAA
CTATTAACTGGCGAACTACTTACTCTAGCTTCCCGGCAACAATTAATAGACTGGATGGAGGCGGATAAAG
TTGCAGGACCACTTCTGCGCTCGGCCCTTCCGGCTGGCTGGTTTATTGCTGATAAATCTGGAGCCGGTGA
GCGTGGGTCTCGCGGTATCATTGCAGCACTGGGGCCAGATGGTAAGCCCTCCCGTATCGTAGTTATCTAC
ACGACGGGGAGTCAGGCAACTATGGATGAACGAAATAGACAGATCGCTGAGATAGGTGCCTCACTGATTA
AGCATTGGTAACTGTCAGACCAAGTTTACTCATATATACTTTAGATTGATTTAAAACTTCATTTTTAATT
TAAAAGGATCTAGGTGAAGATCCTTTTTGATAATCTCATGACCAAAATCCCTTAACGTGAGTTTTCGTTC
CACTGAGCGTCAGACCCCGTAGAAAAGATCAAAGGATCTTCTTGAGATCCTTTTTTTCTGCGCGTAATCT
GCTGCTTGCAAACAAAAAAACCACCGCTACCAGCGGTGGTTTGTTTGCCGGATCAAGAGCTACCAACTCT
TTTTCCGAAGGTAACTGGCTTCAGCAGAGCGCAGATACCAAATACTGTTCTTCTAGTGTAGCCGTAGTTA
GGCCACCACTTCAAGAACTCTGTAGCACCGCCTACATACCTCGCTCTGCTAATCCTGTTACCAGTGGCTG
CTGCCAGTGGCGATAAGTCGTGTCTTACCGGGTTGGACTCAAGACGATAGTTACCGGATAAGGCGCAGCG
GTCGGGCTGAACGGGGGGTTCGTGCACACAGCCCAGCTTGGAGCGAACGACCTACACCGAACTGAGATAC
CTACAGCGTGAGCTATGAGAAAGCGCCACGCTTCCCGAAGGGAGAAAGGCGGACAGGTATCCGGTAAGCG
GCAGGGTCGGAACAGGAGAGCGCACGAGGGAGCTTCCAGGGGGAAACGCCTGGTATCTTTATAGTCCTGT
CGGGTTTCGCCACCTCTGACTTGAGCGTCGATTTTTGTGATGCTCGTCAGGGGGGCGGAGCCTATGGAAA
AACGCCAGCAACGCGGCCTTTTTACGGTTCCTGGCCTTTTGCTGGCCTTTTGCTCACATGTTCTTTCCTG
CGTTATCCCCTGATTCTGTGGATAACCGTATTACCGCCTTTGAGTGAGCTGATACCGCTCGCCGCAGCCG
AACGACCGAGCGCAGCGAGTCAGTGAGCGAGGAAGCGGAAGAGCGCCCAATACGCAAACCGCCTCTCCCC
GCGCGTTGGCCGATTCATTAATGCAGCTGGCACGACAGGTTTCCCGACTGGAAAGCGGGCAGTGAGCGCA
ACGCAATTAATGTGAGTTAGCTCACTCATTAGGCACCCCAGGCTTTACACTTTATGCTTCCGGCTCGTAT
GTTGTGTGGAATTGTGAGCGGATAACAATTTCACACAGGAAACAGCTATGACCATGATTACGCCAAGCTC
GAAATTAACCCTCACTAAAGGGAACAAAAGCTGGTACCTCGCGCGACTTGGTTTGCCATTCTTTAGCGCG
CGTCGCGTCACACAGCTTGGCCACAATGTGGTTTTTGTCAAACGAAGATTCTATGACGTGTTTAAAGTTT
AGGTCGAGTAAAGCGCAAATCTTTTTTAACCCTAGAAAGATAGTCTGCGTAAAATTGACGCATGCATTCT
TGAAATATTGCTCTCTCTTTCTAAATAGCGCGAATCCGTCGCTGTGCATTTAGGACATCTCAGTCGCCGC
TTGGAGCTCCCGTGAGGCGTGCTTGTCAATGCGGTAAGTGTCACTGATTTTGAACTATAACGACCGCGTG
AGTCAAAATGACGCATGATTATCTTTTACGTGACTTTTAAGATTTAACTCATACGATAATTATATTGTTA
TTTCATGTTCTACTTACGTGATAACTTATTATATATATATTTTCTTGTTATAGATATCGTGACTAATATA
TAATAAAATGGGTAGTTCTTTAGACGATGAGCATATCCTCTCTGCTCTTCTGCAAAGCGATGACGAGCTT
GTTGGCTAGCGGTGGCGGCCTCGACATTGATTATTGACTAGTTATTAATAGTAATCAATTACGGGGTCAT
TAGTTCATAGCCCATATATGGAGTTCCGCGTTACATAACTTACGGTAAATGGCCCGCCTGGCTGACCGCC
CAACGACCCCCGCCCATTGACGTCAATAATGACGTATGTTCCCATAGTAACGCCAATAGGGACTTTCCAT
TGACGTCAATGGGTGGAGTATTTACGGTAAACTGCCCACTTGGCAGTACATCAAGTGTATCATATGCCAA
GTACGCCCCCTATTGACGTCAATGACGGTAAATGGCCCGCCTGGCATTATGCCCAGTACATGACCTTATG
GGACTTTCCTACTTGGCAGTACATCTACGTATTAGTCATCGCTATTACCATGGTCGAGGTGAGCCCCACG
TTCTGCTTCACTCTCCCCATCTCCCCCCCCTCCCCACCCCCAATTTTGTATTTATTTATTTTTTAATTAT
TTTGTGCAGCGAKGGGGGSGGGGGGGGGGGGGGGGCGCGCGCCAGGCGGGGCGGGGCGGGGCGAGGGGCG
GGGCGGGGCGAGGCGGAGAGGTGCGGCGGCAGCCAATCAGAGCGGCGCGCTCCGAAAGTTTCCTTTTATG
GCGAGGCGGCGGCGGCGGCGGCCCTATAAAAAGCGAAGCGCGCGGCGGGCGGGAGTCGCTGCGCGCTGCC
TTCGCCCCGTGCCCCGCTCCGCCGCCGCCTCGCGCCGCCCGCCCCGGCTCTGACTGACCGCGTTACTCCC
ACAGGTGAGCGGGCGGGACGGCCCTTCTCCTCCGGGCTGTAATTAGCGCTTGGTTTAATGACGGCTTGTT
TCTTTTCTGTGGCTGCGTGAAAGCCTTGAGGGGCTCCGGGAGGGCCCTTTGTGCGGGGGGAGCGGCTCGG
GGGGTGCGTGCGTGTGTGTGTGCGTGGGGAGCGCCGCGTGCGGCTCCGCGCTGCCCGGCGGCTGTGAGCG
CTGCGGGCGCGGCGCGGGGCTTTGTGCGCTCCGCAGTGTGCGCGAGGGGAGCGCGGCCGGGGGCGGTGCC
CCGCGGTGCGGGGGGGGCTGCGAGGGGAACAAAGGCTGCGTGCGGGGTGTGTGCGTGGGGGGGTGAGCAG
GGGGTGTGGGCGCGTCGGTCGGGCTGCAACCCCCCCTGCACCCCCCTCCCCGAGTTGCTGAGCACGGCCC
GGCTTCGGGTGCGGGGCTCCGTACGGGGCGTGGCGCGGGGCTCGCCGTGCCGGGCGGGGGGTGGCGGCAG
GTGGGGGTGCCGGGCGGGGCGGGGCCGCCTCGGGCCGGGGAGGGCTCGGGGGAGGGGCGCGGCGGCCCCC
GGAGCGCCGGCGGCTGTCGAGGCGCGGCGAGCCGCAGCCATTGCCTTTTATGGTAATCGTGCGAGAGGGC
GCAGGGACTTCCTTTGTCCCAAATCTGTGCGGAGCCGAAATCTGGGAGGCGCCGCCGCACCCCCTCTAGC
GGGCGCGGGGCGAAGCGGTGCGGCGCCGGCAGGAAGGAAATGGGCGGGGAGGGCCTTCGTGCGTCGCCGC
GCCGCCGTCCCCTTCTCCCTCTCCAGCCTCGGGGCTGTCCGCGGGGGGACGGCTGCCTTCGGGGGGGACG
GGGCAGGGCGGGGTTCGGCTTCTGGCGTGTGACCGGCGGCTCTAGAGCCTCTGCTAACCATGTTCATGCC
TTCTTCTTTTTCCTACAGCTCCTGGGCAACGTGCTGGTTATTGTGCTGTCTCATCATTTTGGCAAAGAAT
TGGCCGCGTATGACCGAGTACAAGCCCACGGTGCGCCTCGCCACCCGCGACGACGTCCCCAGGGCCGTAC
GCACCCTCGCCGCCGCGTTCGCCGACTACCCCGCCACGCGCCACACCGTCGATCCGGACCGCCACATCGA
GCGGGTCACCGAGCTGCAAGAACTCTTCCTCACGCGCGTCGGGCTCGACATCGGCAAGGTGTGGGTCGCG
GACGACGGCGCCGCGGTGGCGGTCTGGACCACGCCGGAGAGCGTCGAAGCGGGGGCGGTGTTCGCCGAGA
TCGGCCCGCGCATGGCCGAGTTGAGCGGTTCCCGGCTGGCCGCGCAGCAACAGATGGAAGGCCTCCTGGC
GCCGCACCGGCCCAAGGAGCCCGCGTGGTTCCTGGCCACCGTCGGCGTCTCGCCCGACCACCAGGGCAAG
GGTCTGGGCAGCGCCGTCGTGCTCCCCGGAGTGGAGGCGGCCGAGCGCGCCGGGGTGCCCGCCTTCCTGG
AGACCTCCGCGCCCCGCAACCTCCCCTTCTACGAGCGGCTCGGCTTCACCGTCACCGCCGACGTCGAGGT
GCCCGAAGGACCGCGCACCTGGTGCATGACCCGCAAGCCCGGTGCCTGAAGATCTTTTTCCCTCTGCCAA
AAATTATGGGGACATCATGAAGCCCCTTGAGCATCTGACTTCTGGCTAATAAAGGAAATTTATTTTCATT
GCAATAGTGTGTTGGAATTTTTTGTGTCTCTCACTCGGAAGGACATATGGGAGGGCAAATCATTTAAAAC
ATCAGAATGAGTATTTGGTTTAGAGTTTGGCAACATATGCCCATATGCTGGCTGCCATGAACAAAGGTTG
GCTATAAAGAGGTCATCAGTATATGAAACAGCCCCCTGCTGTCCATTCCTTATTCCATAGAAAAGCCTTG
ACTTGAGGTTAGATTTTTTTTATATTTTGTTTTGTGTTATTTTTTTCTTTAACATCCCTAAAATTTTCCT
TACATGTTTTACTAGCCAGATTTTTCCTCCTCTCCTGACTACTCCCAGTCATAGCTGTCCCTCTTCTCTT
ATGGAGATCCCTCGACCTGCAGCCCAAGCTTTAGTTATTAATAGTAATCAATTACGGGGTCATTAGTTCA
TAGCCCATATATGGAGTTCCGCGTTACATAACTTACGGTAAATGGCCCGCCTGGCTGACCGCCCAACGAC
CCCCGCCCATTGACGTCAATAATGACGTATGTTCCCATAGTAACGCCAATAGGGACTTTCCATTGACGTC
AATGGGTGGAGTATTTACGGTAAACTGCCCACTTGGCAGTACATCAAGTGTATCATATGCCAAGTACGCC
CCCTATTGACGTCAATGACGGTAAATGGCCCGCCTGGCATTATGCCCAGTACATGACCTTATGGGACTTT
CCTACTTGGCAGTACATCTACGTATTAGTCATCGCTATTACCATGGTGATGCGGTTTTGGCAGTACATCA
ATGGGCGTGGATAGCGGTTTGACTCACGGGGATTTCCAAGTCTCCACCCCATTGACGTCAATGGGAGTTT
GTTTTGGCACCAAAATCAACGGGACTTTCCAAAATGTCGTAACAACTCCGCCCCATTGACGCAAATGGGC
GGTAGGCGTGTACGGTGGGAGGTCTATATAAGCAGAGCTGGTTTAGTGAACCGTCAGATCCGCTAGCGCT
ACCGGTCGCCACCATGGTGAGCAAGGGCGAGGAGCTGTTCACCGGGGTGGTGCCCATCCTGGTCGAGCTG
GACGGCGACGTAAACGGCCACAAGTTCAGCGTGTCCGGCGAGGGCGAGGGCGATGCCACCTACGGCAAGC
TGACCCTGAAGTTCATCTGCACCACCGGCAAGCTGCCCGTGCCCTGGCCCACCCTCGTGACCACCCTGAC
CTACGGCGTGCAGTGCTTCAGCCGCTACCCCGACCACATGAAGCAGCACGACTTCTTCAAGTCCGCCATG
CCCGAAGGCTACGTCCAGGAGCGCAGCGGCCGCGAATTCGGGGATCCTAAGTGACTAACAAGTTCAGCGT
GTCCGGCGAGGGCGAGGGCGATGCCACCTACGGCAAGCTGACCCTGAAGTTCATCTGCACCACCGGCAAG
CTGCCCGTGCCCTGGCCCACCCTCGTGACCACCCTGACCTACGGCGTGCAGTGCTTCAGCCGCTACCCCG
ACCACATGAAGCAGCACGACTTCTTCAAGTCCGCCATGCCCGAAGGCTACGTCCAGGAGCGCACCATCTT
CTTCAAGGACGACGGCAACTACAAGACCCGCGCCGAGGTGAAGTTCGAGGGCGACACCCTGGTGAACCGC
ATCGAGCTGAAGGGCATCGACTTCAAGGAGGACGGCAACATCCTGGGGCACAAGCTGGAGTACAACTACA
ACAGCCACAACGTCTATATCATGGCCGACAAGCAGAAGAACGGCATCAAGGTGAACTTCAAGATCCGCCA
CAACATCGAGGACGGCAGCGTGCAGCTCGCCGACCACTACCAGCAGAACACCCCCATCGGCGACGGCCCC
GTGCTGCTGCCCGACAACCACTACCTGAGCACCCAGTCCGCCCTGAGCAAAGACCCCAACGAGAAGCGCG
ATCACATGGTCCTGCTGGAGTTCGTGACCGCCGCCGGGATCACTCTCGGCATGGACGAGCTGTACAAGTC
CGGACTCAGATCCACCGGATCTAGATAACTGATCATAATCAGCCATACCACATTTGTAGAGGTTTTACTT
GCTTTAAAAAACCTCCCACACCTCCCCCTGAACCTGAAACATAAAATGAATGCAATTGTTGTTGTTAACT
TGTTTATTGCAGCTTATAATGGTTACAAATAAAGCAATAGCATCACAAATTTCACAAATAAAGCATTTTT
TTCACTGCATTCTAGTTGTGGTTTGTCCAAACTCATCAATGTATCTTACTCGAGTTAATTAACGAGAGCA
TAATATTGATATGTGCCAAAGTTGTTTCTGACTGACTAATAAGTATAATTTGTTTCTATTATGTATAGGT
TAAGCTAATTACTTATTTTATAATACAACATGACTGTTTTTAAAGTACAAAATAAGTTTATTTTTGTAAA
AGAGAGAATGTTTAAAAGTTTTGTTACTTTATAGAAGAAATTTTGAGTTTTTGTTTTTTTTTAATAAATA
AATAAACATAAATAAATTGTTTGTTGAATTTATTATTAGTATGTAAGTGTAAATATAATAAAACTTAATA
TCTATTCAAATTAATAAATAAACCTCGATATACAGACCGATAAAACACATGCGTCAATTTTACGCATGAT
TATCTTTAACGTACGTCACAATATGATTATCTTTCTAGGGTTAAATAATAGTTTCTAATTTTTTTATTAT
TCAGCCTGCTGTCGTGAATACCGAGCTCCAATTCGCCCTATAGTGAGTCGTATTACAATTCACTGGCCGT
CGTTTTACAACGTCGTGACTGGGAAAACCCTGGCGTTACCCAACTTAATCGCCTTGCAGCACATCCCCCT
TTCGCCAGCTGGCGTAATAGCGAAGAGGCCCGCACCGATCGCCCTTCCCAACAGTTGCGCAGCCTGAATG
GCGAATGGG
[124 nt withheld, positions 8060-8183]
C
[91 nt withheld, positions 8185-8275]
A
[49 nt withheld, positions 8277-8325]
CCTTTGACGTTGGAGTCCACGTTCTTT
[37 nt withheld, positions 8353-8389]
ACCCTATCTCGGTCTATTCTTTTGATTTATAAGGGATTTTGCCGATTTCGGCCTATTGGTTAAAAAATGA
GCTGATTTAACAAAAATTTAACGCGAATTTTAACAAAATATTAACGCTTACAATTT
